Addgene plasmid #140563: pX165-HiFi Cas9
Purpose: Expresses HiFi Cas9 in mammalian cells
Depositing lab: Feng Zhang. Depositing organization: Broad Institute. Publication: Highly Parallel Profiling of Cas9 Variant Specificity. Schmid-Burgk JL, Gao L, Li D, Gardner Z, Strecker J, Lash B, Zhang F. Mol Cell. 2020 Mar 17. pii: S1097-2765(20)30143-X. doi: 10.1016/j.molcel.2020.02.023. PubMed 32187529.
Backbone
  Vector backbone: pX165
Growth in bacteria
  Bacterial resistance: Ampicillin, 100 μg/mL
  Growth temperature: 37°C
  Growth strain: DH5alpha
  Copy number: Unknown
Gene/Insert
  Gene/Insert name: Cas9
  Species: Streptococcus pyogenes
  Mutation: R691A
Terms and licenses: Academic/Nonprofit Terms; Industry Terms: Not Available to Industry
How to cite: pX165-HiFi Cas9 was a gift from Feng Zhang (Addgene plasmid # 140563 ; http://n2t.net/addgene:140563 ; RRID:Addgene_140563)
