[The description below was written by a language model from this plasmid's Addgene catalogue record and pLannotate feature annotations shown in this document.]
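Description:
pX165-HiFi Cas9 is a mammalian expression plasmid built on the pX165 backbone that produces a high-fidelity variant of Streptococcus pyogenes Cas9 carrying the R691A substitution. It is propagated in E. coli through a high-copy ColE1/pUC-type origin and selected with ampicillin via the bla (β-lactamase) gene under its own promoter. An f1 phage origin is also present, along with short remnants of rop and the pBR322 bom region that appear to be backbone leftovers rather than functional elements.

The expression cassette is driven by a compact hybrid promoter consisting of the CMV immediate-early enhancer, the chicken β-actin promoter and a hybrid CBA/MVM intron, an arrangement that gives strong, broadly active transcription in mammalian cells. This is followed by the Cas9 open reading frame fused at its C-terminus to a bipartite nucleoplasmin nuclear localization signal, and transcripts are terminated by the bovine growth hormone polyadenylation signal. The gap between the intron and the annotated Cas9 coding region may hold additional N-terminal sequence, but the feature table does not annotate it. AAV2 inverted terminal repeat sequences flank the cassette, one annotated as complete downstream and only short fragments upstream. The record describes no viral packaging use, and the sequence is listed as a partial NGS result, so the state of the upstream repeat is uncertain.

No guide RNA cassette or U6 promoter is annotated, so a guide must be supplied separately. The plasmid is intended for expressing HiFi Cas9 in mammalian cells, and it was deposited with a study that compared the specificity of Cas9 variants in parallel.
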