Features (pLannotate 1.2.2; 16 found; start..end, strand, type, name):
     17..52      -  CDS            rop (fragment): Rop protein, which maintains plasmids at low copy number; rop
    147..251     +  promoter       AmpR promoter: bla
    252..1112    +  CDS            AmpR: β-lactamase; bla; confers resistance to ampicillin, carbenicillin, and related antibiotics
   1283..1871    +  rep_origin     ori: high-copy-number ColE1/pMB1/pBR322/pUC origin of replication
   1944..1971    +  repeat_region  AAV2 ITR (fragment): inverted terminal repeat of adeno-associated virus serotype 2 inverted
   2000..2027    +  repeat_region  AAV2 ITR (fragment): inverted terminal repeat of adeno-associated virus serotype 2 inverted
   2081..2366    +  enhancer       CMV enhancer: human cytomegalovirus immediate early enhancer; contains an 18-bp deletion relative to the standard CMV enhancer
   2368..2645    +  promoter       chicken β-actin promoter: No description available
   2646..2873    +  intron         hybrid intron: hybrid between chicken β-actin (CBA) and minute virus of mice (MMV) introns (Gray et al., 2011)
   3011..7111    +  CDS            Cas9: Cas9 (Csn1) endonuclease from the Streptococcus pyogenes Type II CRISPR/Cas system generates RNA-guided double strand breaks in DNA
   7112..7159    +  CDS            nucleoplasmin NLS: bipartite nuclear localization signal from nucleoplasmin
   7193..7304    +  polyA_signal   bGH poly(A) signal: bovine growth hormone polyadenylation signal
   7409..7549    +  repeat_region  AAV2 ITR: inverted terminal repeat of adeno-associated virus serotype 2 inverted
   7554..7605    -  misc_feature   bom (fragment): basis of mobility region from pBR322
   7624..8079    +  rep_origin     f1 ori (sequence partly withheld): f1 bacteriophage origin of replication; arrow indicates direction of (+) strand synthesis
   8080..8129    -  misc_feature   bom (fragment): basis of mobility region from pBR322
>Addgene plasmid #140563 | pX165-HiFi Cas9 | addgene full sequence | sequence record 296596 | Addgene Partial NGS Result
CCGGGAGCTGCATGTGTCAGAGGTTTTCACCGTCATCACCGAAACGCGCGAGACGAAAGGGCCTCGTGAT
ACGCCTATTTTTATAGGTTAATGTCATGATAATAATGGTTTCTTAGACGTCAGGTGGCACTTTTCGGGGA
AATGTGCGCGGAACCCCTATTTGTTTATTTTTCTAAATACATTCAAATATGTATCCGCTCATGAGACAAT
AACCCTGATAAATGCTTCAATAATATTGAAAAAGGAAGAGTATGAGTATTCAACATTTCCGTGTCGCCCT
TATTCCCTTTTTTGCGGCATTTTGCCTTCCTGTTTTTGCTCACCCAGAAACGCTGGTGAAAGTAAAAGAT
GCTGAAGATCAGTTGGGTGCACGAGTGGGTTACATCGAACTGGATCTCAACAGCGGTAAGATCCTTGAGA
GTTTTCGCCCCGAAGAACGTTTTCCAATGATGAGCACTTTTAAAGTTCTGCTATGTGGCGCGGTATTATC
CCGTATTGACGCCGGGCAAGAGCAACTCGGTCGCCGCATACACTATTCTCAGAATGACTTGGTTGAGTAC
TCACCAGTCACAGAAAAGCATCTTACGGATGGCATGACAGTAAGAGAATTATGCAGTGCTGCCATAACCA
TGAGTGATAACACTGCGGCCAACTTACTTCTGACAACGATCGGAGGACCGAAGGAGCTAACCGCTTTTTT
GCACAACATGGGGGATCATGTAACTCGCCTTGATCGTTGGGAACCGGAGCTGAATGAAGCCATACCAAAC
GACGAGCGTGACACCACGATGCCTGTAGCAATGGCAACAACGTTGCGCAAACTATTAACTGGCGAACTAC
TTACTCTAGCTTCCCGGCAACAATTAATAGACTGGATGGAGGCGGATAAAGTTGCAGGACCACTTCTGCG
CTCGGCCCTTCCGGCTGGCTGGTTTATTGCTGATAAATCTGGAGCCGGTGAGCGTGGAAGCCGCGGTATC
ATTGCAGCACTGGGGCCAGATGGTAAGCCCTCCCGTATCGTAGTTATCTACACGACGGGGAGTCAGGCAA
CTATGGATGAACGAAATAGACAGATCGCTGAGATAGGTGCCTCACTGATTAAGCATTGGTAACTGTCAGA
CCAAGTTTACTCATATATACTTTAGATTGATTTAAAACTTCATTTTTAATTTAAAAGGATCTAGGTGAAG
ATCCTTTTTGATAATCTCATGACCAAAATCCCTTAACGTGAGTTTTCGTTCCACTGAGCGTCAGACCCCG
TAGAAAAGATCAAAGGATCTTCTTGAGATCCTTTTTTTCTGCGCGTAATCTGCTGCTTGCAAACAAAAAA
ACCACCGCTACCAGCGGTGGTTTGTTTGCCGGATCAAGAGCTACCAACTCTTTTTCCGAAGGTAACTGGC
TTCAGCAGAGCGCAGATACCAAATACTGTTCTTCTAGTGTAGCCGTAGTTAGGCCACCACTTCAAGAACT
CTGTAGCACCGCCTACATACCTCGCTCTGCTAATCCTGTTACCAGTGGCTGCTGCCAGTGGCGATAAGTC
GTGTCTTACCGGGTTGGACTCAAGACGATAGTTACCGGATAAGGCGCAGCGGTCGGGCTGAACGGGGGGT
TCGTGCACACAGCCCAGCTTGGAGCGAACGACCTACACCGAACTGAGATACCTACAGCGTGAGCTATGAG
AAAGCGCCACGCTTCCCGAAGGGAGAAAGGCGGACAGGTATCCGGTAAGCGGCAGGGTCGGAACAGGAGA
GCGCACGAGGGAGCTTCCAGGGGGAAACGCCTGGTATCTTTATAGTCCTGTCGGGTTTCGCCACCTCTGA
CTTGAGCGTCGATTTTTGTGATGCTCGTCAGGGGGGCGGAGCCTATGGAAAAACGCCAGCAACGCGGCCT
TTTTACGGTTCCTGGCCTTTTGCTGGCCTTTTGCTCACATGTCCTGCAGGCAGCTGCGCGCTCGCTCGCT
CACTGAGGCCGCCCGGGCGTCGGGCGACCTTTGGTCGCCCGGCCTCAGTGAGCGAGCGAGCGCGCAGAGA
GGGAGTGGCCAACTCCATCACTAGGGGTTCCTGCGGCCTCTAGAGGTACCCGTTACATAACTTACGGTAA
ATGGCCCGCCTGGCTGACCGCCCAACGACCCCCGCCCATTGACGTCAATAGTAACGCCAATAGGGACTTT
CCATTGACGTCAATGGGTGGAGTATTTACGGTAAACTGCCCACTTGGCAGTACATCAAGTGTATCATATG
CCAAGTACGCCCCCTATTGACGTCAATGACGGTAAATGGCCCGCCTGGCATTGTGCCCAGTACATGACCT
TATGGGACTTTCCTACTTGGCAGTACATCTACGTATTAGTCATCGCTATTACCATGGTCGAGGTGAGCCC
CACGTTCTGCTTCACTCTCCCCATCTCCCCCCCCTCCCCACCCCCAATTTTGTATTTATTTATTTTTTAA
TTATTTTGTGCAGCGATGGGGGCGGGGGGGGGGGGGGGGCGCGCGCCAGGCGGGGCGGGGCGGGGCGAGG
GGCGGGGCGGGGCGAGGCGGAGAGGTGCGGCGGCAGCCAATCAGAGCGGCGCGCTCCGAAAGTTTCCTTT
TATGGCGAGGCGGCGGCGGCGGCGGCCCTATAAAAAGCGAAGCGCGCGGCGGGCGGGAGTCGCTGCGCGC
TGCCTTCGCCCCGTGCCCCGCTCCGCCGCCGCCTCGCGCCGCCCGCCCCGGCTCTGACTGACCGCGTTAC
TCCCACAGGTGAGCGGGCGGGACGGCCCTTCTCCTCCGGGCTGTAATTAGCTGAGCAAGAGGTAAGGGTT
TAAGGGATGGTTGGTTGGTGGGGTATTAATGTTTAATTACCTGGAGCACCTGCCTGAAATCACTTTTTTT
CAGGTTGGACCGGTGCCACCATGGACTATAAGGACCACGACGGAGACTACAAGGATCATGATATTGATTA
CAAAGACGATGACGATAAGATGGCCCCAAAGAAGAAGCGGAAGGTCGGTATCCACGGAGTCCCAGCAGCC
GACAAGAAGTACAGCATCGGCCTGGACATCGGCACCAACTCTGTGGGCTGGGCCGTGATCACCGACGAGT
ACAAGGTGCCCAGCAAGAAATTCAAGGTGCTGGGCAACACCGACCGGCACAGCATCAAGAAGAACCTGAT
CGGAGCGCTGCTGTTCGACAGCGGCGAAACAGCCGAGGCCACCCGGCTTAAGAGAACCGCCAGAAGAAGA
TACACCAGACGGAAGAACCGGATCTGCTATCTGCAAGAGATCTTCAGCAACGAGATGGCCAAGGTGGACG
ACAGCTTCTTCCACAGACTGGAAGAGTCCTTCCTGGTGGAAGAGGATAAGAAGCACGAGCGGCACCCCAT
CTTCGGCAACATCGTGGACGAGGTGGCCTACCACGAGAAGTACCCCACCATCTACCACCTGAGAAAGAAA
CTGGTGGACAGCACCGACAAGGCCGACCTGCGGCTGATCTATCTGGCCCTGGCCCACATGATCAAGTTCC
GGGGCCACTTCCTGATCGAGGGCGACCTGAACCCCGACAACAGCGACGTGGACAAGCTGTTCATCCAGCT
GGTGCAGACCTACAACCAGCTGTTCGAGGAAAACCCCATCAACGCCAGCGGCGTGGACGCCAAGGCCATC
CTGTCTGCCAGACTGAGCAAGAGCAGACGGCTGGAAAATCTGATCGCCCAGCTGCCCGGCGAGAAGAAGA
ATGGCCTGTTCGGAAACCTGATTGCCCTGAGCCTGGGCCTGACCCCCAACTTCAAGAGCAACTTCGACCT
GGCCGAGGATGCCAAACTGCAGCTGAGCAAGGACACCTACGACGACGACCTGGACAACCTGCTGGCCCAG
ATCGGCGACCAGTACGCCGACCTGTTTCTGGCCGCCAAGAACCTGTCCGACGCCATCCTGCTGAGCGACA
TCCTGAGAGTGAACACCGAGATCACCAAGGCCCCCCTGAGCGCCTCTATGATCAAGAGATACGACGAGCA
CCACCAGGACCTGACCCTGCTGAAAGCTCTCGTGCGGCAGCAGCTGCCTGAGAAGTACAAAGAGATTTTC
TTCGACCAGAGCAAGAACGGCTACGCCGGCTACATTGACGGCGGAGCCAGCCAGGAAGAGTTCTACAAGT
TCATCAAGCCCATCCTGGAAAAGATGGACGGCACCGAGGAACTGCTCGTGAAGCTGAACAGAGAGGACCT
CCTGAGGAAGCAGCGGACCTTCGACAACGGCAGCATCCCCCACCAGATCCACCTGGGAGAGCTGCACGCC
ATTCTGCGGCGGCAGGAAGATTTTTACCCATTCCTGAAGGACAACCGGGAAAAGATCGAGAAGATCCTGA
CCTTCCGCATCCCCTACTACGTGGGCCCTCTGGCCAGGGGAAACAGCAGATTCGCCTGGATGACCAGAAA
GAGCGAGGAAACCATCACCCCCTGGAACTTCGAGGAAGTGGTGGACAAGGGCGCTTCCGCCCAGAGCTTC
ATCGAGCGGATGACCAACTTCGATAAGAACCTGCCCAACGAGAAGGTGCTGCCCAAGCACAGCCTGCTGT
ACGAGTACTTCACCGTGTATAACGAGCTGACCAAAGTGAAATACGTGACCGAGGGAATGAGAAAGCCCGC
CTTCCTGAGCGGCGAGCAGAAAAAGGCCATCGTGGACCTGCTGTTCAAGACCAACCGGAAAGTGACCGTG
AAGCAGCTGAAAGAGGACTACTTCAAGAAAATCGAGTGCTTCGACTCCGTGGAAATCTCCGGCGTGGAAG
ATCGGTTCAACGCCTCCCTGGGCACATACCACGATCTGCTGAAAATTATCAAGGACAAGGACTTCCTGGA
CAATGAGGAAAACGAGGACATTCTGGAAGATATCGTGCTGACCCTGACACTGTTTGAGGACAGAGAGATG
ATCGAGGAACGGCTGAAAACCTATGCCCACCTGTTCGACGACAAAGTGATGAAGCAGCTGAAGCGGCGGA
GATACACCGGCTGGGGCAGGCTGAGCCGGAAGCTGATCAACGGCATCCGGGACAAGCAGTCCGGCAAGAC
AATCCTGGATTTCCTGAAGTCCGACGGCTTCGCCAACGCCAACTTCATGCAATTGATCCACGACGACAGC
CTGACCTTTAAAGAGGACATCCAGAAAGCCCAGGTGTCCGGCCAGGGCGATAGTCTACACGAGCACATTG
CCAATCTGGCCGGCAGCCCCGCCATTAAGAAGGGCATCCTGCAGACAGTGAAGGTGGTGGACGAGCTCGT
GAAAGTGATGGGCCGGCACAAGCCCGAGAACATCGTGATCGAAATGGCCAGAGAGAACCAGACCACCCAG
AAGGGACAGAAGAACAGCCGCGAGAGAATGAAGCGGATCGAAGAGGGCATCAAAGAGCTGGGCAGCCAGA
TCCTGAAAGAACACCCCGTGGAAAACACCCAGCTGCAGAACGAGAAGCTGTACCTGTACTACCTGCAGAA
TGGGCGGGATATGTACGTGGACCAGGAACTGGACATCAACCGGCTGTCCGACTACGATGTGGACCATATC
GTGCCTCAGAGCTTTCTGAAGGACGACTCCATCGACAACAAGGTGCTGACCAGAAGCGACAAGAACCGGG
GCAAGAGCGACAACGTGCCCTCCGAAGAGGTCGTGAAGAAGATGAAGAACTACTGGCGGCAGCTGCTGAA
CGCCAAGCTTATTACCCAGAGAAAGTTCGACAATCTGACCAAGGCCGAGAGAGGCGGCCTGAGCGAACTG
GATAAGGCCGGCTTCATCAAGAGACAGCTGGTGGAAACCCGGCAGATCACAAAGCACGTGGCACAGATCC
TGGACTCCCGGATGAACACTAAGTACGACGAGAATGACAAGCTGATCCGGGAAGTGAAAGTGATCACCCT
GAAGTCCAAGCTGGTGTCCGATTTCCGGAAGGATTTCCAGTTTTACAAAGTGCGCGAGATCAACAACTAC
CACCACGCCCACGACGCCTACCTGAACGCCGTCGTGGGAACCGCCCTGATCAAAAAGTACCCTAAGCTCG
AGAGCGAGTTCGTGTACGGCGACTACAAGGTGTACGACGTGCGGAAGATGATCGCCAAGAGCGAGCAGGA
AATCGGCAAGGCTACCGCCAAGTACTTCTTCTACAGCAACATCATGAACTTTTTCAAGACCGAGATTACC
CTGGCCAACGGCGAGATCCGGAAGCGGCCTCTGATCGAGACAAACGGCGAAACCGGGGAGATCGTGTGGG
ATAAGGGCCGGGATTTTGCCACCGTGCGGAAAGTGCTGAGCATGCCCCAAGTGAATATCGTGAAAAAGAC
CGAGGTGCAGACAGGCGGCTTCAGCAAAGAGTCTATCCTGCCCAAGAGGAACAGCGATAAGCTGATCGCC
AGAAAGAAGGACTGGGACCCTAAGAAGTACGGCGGCTTCGACAGCCCCACCGTGGCCTATTCTGTGCTGG
TGGTGGCCAAAGTGGAAAAGGGCAAGTCCAAGAAACTGAAGAGTGTGAAAGAGCTGCTGGGGATCACCAT
CATGGAAAGAAGCAGCTTCGAGAAGAATCCCATCGACTTTCTGGAAGCCAAGGGCTACAAAGAAGTGAAA
AAGGACCTGATCATCAAGCTGCCTAAGTACTCCCTGTTCGAGCTGGAAAACGGCCGGAAGAGAATGCTGG
CCTCTGCCGGCGAACTGCAGAAGGGAAACGAACTGGCCCTGCCCTCCAAATATGTGAACTTCCTGTACCT
GGCCAGCCACTATGAGAAGCTGAAGGGCTCCCCCGAGGATAATGAGCAGAAACAGCTGTTTGTGGAACAG
CACAAGCACTACCTGGACGAGATCATCGAGCAGATCAGCGAGTTCTCCAAGAGAGTGATCCTGGCCGACG
CTAATCTGGACAAAGTGCTGTCCGCCTACAACAAGCACCGGGATAAGCCCATCAGAGAGCAGGCCGAGAA
TATCATCCACCTGTTTACCCTGACCAATCTGGGAGCCCCTGCCGCCTTCAAGTACTTTGACACCACCATC
GACCGGAAGAGGTACACCAGCACCAAAGAGGTGCTGGACGCCACCCTGATCCACCAGAGCATCACCGGCC
TGTACGAGACACGGATCGACCTGTCTCAGCTGGGAGGCGACAAAAGGCCGGCGGCCACGAAAAAGGCCGG
CCAGGCAAAAAAGAAAAAGTAAGAATTCCTAGAGCTCGCTGATCAGCCTCGACTGTGCCTTCTAGTTGCC
AGCCATCTGTTGTTTGCCCCTCCCCCGTGCCTTCCTTGACCCTGGAAGGTGCCACTCCCACTGTCCTTTC
CTAATAAAATGAGGAAATTGCATCGCATTGTCTGAGTAGGTGTCATTCTATTCTGGGGGGTGGGGTGGGG
CAGGACAGCAAGGGGGAGGATTGGGAAGAGAATAGCAGGCATGCTGGGGAGCGGCCGCAGGAACCCCTAG
TGATGGAGTTGGCCACTCCCTCTCTGCGCGCTCGCTCGCTCACTGAGGCCGGGCGACCAAAGGTCGCCCG
ACGCCCGGGCTTTGCCCGGGCGGCCTCAGTGAGCGAGCGAGCGCGCAGCTGCCTGCAGGGGCGCCTGATG
CGGTATTTTCTCCTTACGCATCTGTGCGGTATTTCACACCGCATA
[95 nt withheld, positions 7606-7700]
T
[46 nt withheld, positions 7702-7747]
C
[141 nt withheld, positions 7749-7889]
CCTTTGACGTTGGAGTCCACGTTCTTT
[37 nt withheld, positions 7917-7953]
ACTCTATCTCGGGCTATTCTTTTGATTTATAAGGGATTTTGCCGATTTCGGTCTATTGGTTAAAAAATGA
GCTGATTTAACAAAAATTTAACGCGAATTTTAACAAAATATTAACGTTTACAATTTTATGGTGCACTCTC
AGTACAATCTGCTCTGATGCCGCATAGTTAAGCCAGCCCCGACACCCGCCAACACCCGCTGACGCGCCCT
GACGGGCTTGTCTGCTCCCGGCATCCGCTTACAGACAAGCTGTGACCGTCT
